>Addgene plasmid #64880 | pCDH-EF1-FHC-POLQ-DM | depositor full sequence | sequence record 152243 | pCDH-EF1-FHC-POLQ-DM sequence 15473 bps
ACGCGTGTAGTCTTATGCAATACTCTTGTAGTCTTGCAACATGGTAACGATGAGTTAGCAACATGCCTTA
CAAGGAGAGAAAAAGCACCGTGCATGCCGATTGGTGGAAGTAAGGTGGTACGATCGTGCCTTATTAGGAA
GGCAACAGACGGGTCTGACATGGATTGGACGAACCACTGAATTGCCGCATTGCAGAGATATTGTATTTAA
GTGCCTAGCTCGATACAATAAACGGGTCTCTCTGGTTAGACCAGATCTGAGCCTGGGAGCTCTCTGGCTA
ACTAGGGAACCCACTGCTTAAGCCTCAATAAAGCTTGCCTTGAGTGCTTCAAGTAGTGTGTGCCCGTCTG
TTGTGTGACTCTGGTAACTAGAGATCCCTCAGACCCTTTTAGTCAGTGTGGAAAATCTCTAGCAGTGGCG
CCCGAACAGGGACCTGAAAGCGAAAGGGAAACCAGAGCTCTCTCGACGCAGGACTCGGCTTGCTGAAGCG
CGCACGGCAAGAGGCGAGGGGCGGCGACTGGTGAGTACGCCAAAAATTTTGACTAGCGGAGGCTAGAAGG
AGAGAGATGGGTGCGAGAGCGTCAGTATTAAGCGGGGGAGAATTAGATCGCGATGGGAAAAAATTCGGTT
AAGGCCAGGGGGAAAGAAAAAATATAAATTAAAACATATAGTATGGGCAAGCAGGGAGCTAGAACGATTC
GCAGTTAATCCTGGCCTGTTAGAAACATCAGAAGGCTGTAGACAAATACTGGGACAGCTACAACCATCCC
TTCAGACAGGATCAGAAGAACTTAGATCATTATATAATACAGTAGCAACCCTCTATTGTGTGCATCAAAG
GATAGAGATAAAAGACACCAAGGAAGCTTTAGACAAGATAGAGGAAGAGCAAAACAAAAGTAAGACCACC
GCACAGCAAGCGGCCACTGATCTTCAGACCTGGAGGAGGAGATATGAGGGACAATTGGAGAAGTGAATTA
TATAAATATAAAGTAGTAAAAATTGAACCATTAGGAGTAGCACCCACCAAGGCAAAGAGAAGAGTGGTGC
AGAGAGAAAAAAGAGCAGTGGGAATAGGAGCTTTGTTCCTTGGGTTCTTGGGAGCAGCAGGAAGCACTAT
GGGCGCAGCCTCAATGACGCTGACGGTACAGGCCAGACAATTATTGTCTGGTATAGTGCAGCAGCAGAAC
AATTTGCTGAGGGCTATTGAGGCGCAACAGCATCTGTTGCAACTCACAGTCTGGGGCATCAAGCAGCTCC
AGGCAAGAATCCTGGCTGTGGAAAGATACCTAAAGGATCAACAGCTCCTGGGGATTTGGGGTTGCTCTGG
AAAACTCATTTGCACCACTGCTGTGCCTTGGAATGCTAGTTGGAGTAATAAATCTCTGGAACAGATTTGG
AATCACACGACCTGGATGGAGTGGGACAGAGAAATTAACAATTACACAAGCTTAATACACTCCTTAATTG
AAGAATCGCAAAACCAGCAAGAAAAGAATGAACAAGAATTATTGGAATTAGATAAATGGGCAAGTTTGTG
GAATTGGTTTAACATAACAAATTGGCTGTGGTATATAAAATTATTCATAATGATAGTAGGAGGCTTGGTA
GGTTTAAGAATAGTTTTTGCTGTACTTTCTATAGTGAATAGAGTTAGGCAGGGATATTCACCATTATCGT
TTCAGACCCACCTCCCAACCCCGAGGGGACCCGACAGGCCCGAAGGAATAGAAGAAGAAGGTGGAGAGAG
AGACAGAGACAGATCCATTCGATTAGTGAACGGATCTCGACGGTATCGGTTAACTTTTAAAAGAAAAGGG
GGGATTGGGGGGTACAGTGCAGGGGAAAGAATAGTAGACATAATAGCAACAGACATACAAACTAAAGAAT
TACAAAAACAAATTACAAAATTCAAAATTTTATCGATACTAGTGGATCTGCGATCGCTCCGGTGCCCGTC
AGTGGGCAGAGCGCACATCGCCCACAGTCCCCGAGAAGTTGGGGGGAGGGGTCGGCAATTGAACGGGTGC
CTAGAGAAGGTGGCGCGGGGTAAACTGGGAAAGTGATGTCGTGTACTGGCTCCGCCTTTTTCCCGAGGGT
GGGGGAGAACCGTATATAAGTGCAGTAGTCGCCGTGAACGTTCTTTTTCGCAACGGGTTTGCCGCCAGAA
CACAGCTGAAGCTTCGAGGGGCTCGCATCTCTCCTTCACGCGCCCGCCGCCCTACCTGAGGCCGCCATCC
ACGCCGGTTGAGTCGCGTTCTGCCGCCTCCCGCCTGTGGTGCCTCCTGAACTGCGTCCGCCGTCTAGGTA
AGTTTAAAGCTCAGGTCGAGACCGGGCCTTTGTCCGGCGCTCCCTTGGAGCCTACCTAGACTCAGCCGGC
TCTCCACGCTTTGCCTGACCCTGCTTGCTCAACTCTACGTCTTTGTTTCGTTTTCTGTTCTGCGCCGTTA
CAGATCCAAGCTGTGACCGGCGCCTACTCTAGAGCTAGCGAATTCGAATTTAAATCGGATCCTAGCACCA
TGAATCTTCTGCGTCGGAGTGGGAAACGGCGGCGTTCAGAATCAGGCTCAGATTCGTTCTCGGGAAGCGG
CGGTGACAGCAGTGCCAGCCCCCAGTTCCTCTCCGGGTCCGTGCTGAGCCCGCCGCCCGGCCTTGGTCGC
TGCCTGAAGGCCGCAGCTGCAGGAGAATGCAAGCCTACAGTTCCTGACTACGAAATAGACAAGCTACTAT
TGGCAAACTGGGGACTTCCTAAAGCAGTTCTGGAAAAATACCACAGTTTTGGTGTAAAAAAGATGTTTGA
ATGGCAGGCAGAGTGCCTTTTGCTTGGACAAGTCCTGGAAGGAAAGAATTTAGTTTATTCAGCTCCTACA
AGTGCTGGGATGACTCTTGTGGCAGAATTACTTATTTTGAAGCGGGTTTTGGAAATGCGGAAGAAAGCTT
TGTTTATTCTTCCCTTTGTTTCTGTGGCTAAAGAGAAGAAATACTACCTCCAGAGTCTGTTTCAGGAAGT
AGGAATAAAAGTAGACGGTTATATGGGCAGCACCTCTCCATCAAGGCATTTCTCTTCATTGGATATTGCA
GTCTGCACAATTGAGAGAGCCAATGGTCTGATCAATCGCCTCATAGAGGAAAATAAGATGGATCTGTTAG
GAATGGTGGTTGTGGATGAATTACATATGCTGGGAGACTCTCACCGAGGGTATCTGCTGGAACTTTTGCT
GACCAAGATTTGCTATATTACTCGGAAATCAGCATCTTGTCAGGCAGATCTAGCCAGTTCTCTGTCTAAT
GCTGTGCAAATCGTTGGCATGAGTGCTACCCTTCCTAATTTGGAGCTTGTGGCTTCCTGGTTGAATGCTG
AACTCTACCATACCGACTTTCGCCCTGTACCGCTTTTGGAGTCAGTAAAAGTTGGAAATTCCATATATGA
CTCTTCAATGAAACTTGTGAGGGAATTTGAGCCCATGCTTCAAGTGAAGGGAGATGAGGACCATGTTGTT
AGCTTATGTTATGAGACGATTTGTGATAACCATTCAGTATTACTTTTTTGTCCATCAAAGAAATGGTGTG
AGAAGCTGGCAGATATCATTGCTCGAGAGTTTTATAATCTACATCATCAAGCTGAGGGATTGGTGAAACC
CTCTGAATGCCCACCAGTAATTCTGGAACAAAAAGAACTCCTGGAAGTGATGGATCAGTTAAGACGGTTG
CCTTCAGGACTGGACTCTGTATTACAGAAAACTGTACCATGGGGAGTAGCATTTCATCATGCAGGTCTTA
CTTTTGAGGAGAGGGATATCATTGAAGGAGCCTTTCGTCAAGGTCTCATTCGAGTCTTGGCGGCAACTTC
TACTCTTTCTTCTGGGGTGAATTTACCTGCACGTCGTGTGATTATTCGAACCCCTATTTTTGGTGGTCGA
CCTCTAGATATTCTTACTTATAAGCAGATGGTTGGTCGTGCTGGCAGGAAAGGAGTGGACACAGTAGGCG
AGAGTATCTTAATTTGTAAGAACTCTGAGAAATCAAAAGGCATAGCTCTCCTTCAGGGTTCTCTAAAGCC
TGTTCGCAGCTGTCTGCAAAGACGAGAAGGAGAAGAAGTAACTGGCAGCATGATACGAGCTATTCTGGAG
ATAATAGTTGGTGGAGTGGCAAGTACATCACAAGATATGCATACTTATGCTGCCTGCACATTTTTGGCTG
CAAGTATGAAAGAAGGGAAGCAAGGAATTCAGAGAAATCAAGAGTCTGTTCAGCTTGGAGCGATTGAGGC
CTGTGTGATGTGGCTACTAGAAAATGAATTCATCCAGAGTACAGAAGCCAGTGATGGAACAGAAGGAAAG
GTGTATCATCCAACACATCTTGGTTCGGCCACTCTTTCTTCTTCACTTTCTCCAGCTGATACTTTAGATA
TTTTTGCTGACCTGCAAAGAGCAATGAAGGGCTTTGTTTTAGAGAATGATCTTCATATTCTCTATCTGGT
TACACCTATGTTTGAGGATTGGACTACTATTGATTGGTATCGATTTTTCTGTTTATGGGAGAAGTTGCCA
ACTTCAATGAAAAGGGTGGCAGAGCTAGTGGGAGTTGAAGAGGGGTTCTTGGCCCGTTGTGTGAAAGGAA
AAGTAGTAGCCAGAACTGAGAGACAGCATCGACAAATGGCCATCCATAAAAGGTTTTTCACCAGTCTTGT
GCTATTAGATTTAATCAGTGAAGTTCCCTTAAGGGAAATAAATCAGAAATATGGATGCAATCGTGGGCAG
ATTCAATCTTTGCAACAGTCAGCTGCTGTTTATGCAGGGATGATTACAGTATTTTCCAACCGTCTGGGCT
GGCACAACATGGAACTACTACTTTCCCAATTTCAGAAGCGTCTTACGTTTGGCATCCAGAGGGAGCTGTG
TGACCTGGTTCGGGTATCCTTACTAAATGCTCAGAGAGCCAGGGTTCTCTATGCTTCTGGCTTTCATACT
GTGGCAGACCTTGCTAGAGCAAATATTGTGGAGGTGGAGGTGATTCTGAAAAATGCTGTGCCTTTCAAAA
GTGCCCGGAAGGCAGTGGATGAGGAAGAGGAAGCAGTTGAAGAACGTCGCAATATGCGAACTATCTGGGT
GACTGGCAGAAAAGGTTTAACTGAAAGGGAAGCAGCAGCCCTTATAGTGGAAGAAGCCAGAATGATTCTG
CAGCAGGACTTAGTTGAAATGGGAGTGCAATGGAATCCATGTGCCCTGTTACATTCTAGTACATGCTCAT
TGACTCATAGTGAGTCCGAAGTAAAGGAACACACATTTATATCCCAAACTAAGAGTTCTTATAAAAAATT
AACATCAAAGAACAAAAGTAACACAATATTTAGTGATTCTTATATTAAGCATTCACCAAATATAGTGCAA
GACTTAAATAAAAGTAGAGAGCATACAAGTTCCTTTAATTGTAATTTCCAGAATGGGAATCAAGAACATC
AGAGATGTTCCATTTTCAGAGCAAGAAAACGGGCCTCTTTAGATATAAATAAAGAGAAGCCAGGAGCCTC
TCAGAATGAGGGGAAAACAAGTGATAAGAAAGTTGTTCAGACTTTTTCACAGAAAACAAAAAAGGCACCT
TTGAATTTCAATTCAGAAAAGATGAGCAGAAGTTTTCGATCTTGGAAACGTAGAAAGCATCTAAAGCGAT
CTAGGGACAGCAGCCCCCTGAAAGACTCTGGAGCGTGTAGAATCCATTTACAAGGACAGACTCTGTCTAA
TCCTAGTCTTTGTGAAGACCCGTTTACCTTAGATGAGAAGAAAACGGAATTTAGAAATTCAGGGCCATTT
GCTAAAAATGTATCTTTGAGTGGTAAGGAAAAAGATAATAAAACATCATTCCCATTACAAATAAAGCAAA
ATTGTTCATGGAACATAACACTAACTAATGATAATTTTGTGGAGCATATTGTCACAGGATCTCAGAGTAA
AAATGTGACTTGTCAGGCCACTAGTGTGGTTAGTGAAAAGGGCAGAGGAGTAGCTGTTGAGGCAGAAAAA
ATAAATGAAGTGCTGATACAAAATGGTTCAAAAAACCAGAATGTTTATATGAAACACCATGACATCCATC
CAATTAACCAGTACCTGCGAAAGCAATCTCATGAACAGACAAGCACTATTACCAAACAGAAAAATATAAT
AGAGAGACAAATGCCCTGTGAAGCAGTCAGTAGTTACATAAATAGAGACTCAAATGTTACTATCAATTGT
GAAAGGATAAAGCTTAATACAGAGGAAAATAAACCAAGTCATTTTCAGGCATTAGGAGATGATATAAGCA
GAACTGTGATACCCAGTGAAGTACTTCCATCAGCTGGAGCATTTAGCAAATCAGAAGGCCAGCATGAGAA
TTTTCTAAATATTTCTAGACTACAAGAAAAAACAGGTACTTATACAACAAACAAAACTAAAAATAATCAT
GTTTCTGACTTAGGTTTAGTCCTCTGTGATTTTGAAGATAGTTTCTATCTGGATACTCAGTCAGAGAAAA
TAATACAACAGATGGCAACTGAAAATGCCAAACTAGGAGCAAAGGACACCAACCTGGCAGCAGGGATAAT
GCAGAAGAGCTTAGTCCAACAGAACTCAATGAACTCTTTTCAGAAGGAGTGTCACATTCCTTTTCCTGCT
GAACAGCACCCTCTAGGAGCGACTAAGATAGATCATTTGGACCTTAAGACTGTAGGTACTATGAAACAAA
GCAGTGATTCACATGGGGTTGATATCCTGACTCCAGAAAGCCCGATTTTCCATTCTCCAATACTATTGGA
GGAAAATGGTCTTTTTTTAAAAAAGAATGAAGTTTCTGTTACTGATTCACAATTAAATAGTTTTCTTCAA
GGTTATCAAACACAAGAAACTGTGAAACCAGTTATACTTCTGATTCCTCAAAAGAGAACTCCCACTGGTG
TAGAAGGAGAATGTCTTCCAGTTCCTGAAACAAGTTTGAATATGAGTGATAGTTTACTATTTGATAGCTT
CAGTGATGACTATCTAGTAAAAGAACAATTACCTGATATGCAAATGAAAGAACCCCTTCCTTCAGAAGTA
ACATCAAACCATTTTAGTGATTCTCTGTGTCTACAAGAAGACCTAATTAAAAAATCAAATGTAAATGAGA
ATCAAGATACCCACCAGCAGTTGACTTGTTCCAATGATGAATCTATTATATTTTCAGAAATGGATTCTGT
TCAGATGGTTGAAGCTTTGGACAATGTGGATATATTTCCTGTCCAAGAGAAGAATCATACTGTAGTATCT
CCTAGAGCATTAGAACTAAGTGATCCAGTACTTGATGAGCACCACCAAGGTGATCAAGATGGAGGAGATC
AAGATGAAAGGGCTGAAAAATCAAAATTAACTGGGACCAGGCAAAATCATTCATTCATTTGGTCAGGGGC
ATCATTTGATCTAAGTCCAGGACTGCAAAGGATTTTAGATAAAGTATCCAGTCCTCTAGAAAATGAAAAG
CTAAAATCAATGACTATAAACTTTTCCAGTTTGAATAGAAAAAATACAGAGTTAAATGAAGAACAAGAAG
TTATTTCAAACTTGGAGACAAAACAAGTGCAGGGAATTTCATTTTCTTCTAATAATGAAGTAAAAAGCAA
GATTGAGATGCTAGAAAACAATGCCAATCATGATGAAACCTCATCCCTCTTACCTCGTAAAGAAAGTAAT
ATAGTTGATGATAATGGTCTCATTCCTCCTACACCCATTCCAACATCTGCTTCTAAGCTGACATTTCCAG
GGATTCTTGAAACACCTGTAAACCCTTGGAAAACTAATAATGTTTTACAACCTGGTGAAAGTTATTTATT
TGGCTCACCTTCAGATATTAAAAACCACGATTTAAGTCCAGGGAGTAGAAATGGGTTCAAAGACAACAGC
CCTATTAGTGACACAAGCTTTTCACTTCAGTTATCACAGGATGGATTACAGTTAACTCCAGCCTCAAGCA
GTTCAGAAAGTTTGTCCATAATTGATGTAGCAAGTGACCAAAATCTTTTCCAAACATTCATTAAGGAGTG
GCGGTGCAAAAAGCGATTTTCCATCTCACTGGCTTGTGAAAAGATTAGAAGTTTGACATCTTCTAAAACT
GCTACTATTGGCAGTAGGTTTAAGCAAGCTAGCTCACCTCAGGAAATTCCTATTAGAGATGATGGATTTC
CCATTAAAGGTTGTGATGACACCTTGGTGGTTGGACTGGCAGTATGCTGGGGTGGAAGGGATGCCTATTA
TTTTTCACTGCAGAAGGAACAAAAGCATTCTGAAATTAGTGCCAGTTTGGTTCCACCTTCTTTAGATCCA
AGCCTGACTTTGAAAGACAGGATGTGGTACCTTCAATCTTGCTTGCGAAAGGAATCTGATAAAGAATGTT
CTGTTGTCATCTATGACTTCATCCAGAGCTATAAAATTCTTCTTCTTTCTTGTGGCATCTCCTTGGAGCA
AAGTTATGAAGATCCTAAGGTGGCATGCTGGTTACTAGATCCAGATTCTCAGGAGCCGACTCTTCATAGC
ATAGTTACCAGTTTTCTTCCTCATGAGCTTCCACTCCTAGAAGGGATGGAGACCAGCCAAGGGATTCAAA
GCCTGGGGCTAAATGCTGGCAGTGAGCATTCTGGGCGATACAGAGCATCTGTGGAGTCCATTCTCATCTT
CAACTCTATGAATCAGCTCAACTCTTTGTTGCAGAAGGAAAACCTTCAAGATGTTTTCCGTAAGGTGGAA
ATGCCCTCTCAGTACTGCTTGGCCTTGCTAGAACTAAATGGAATTGGCTTTAGTACTGCAGAATGTGAAA
GTCAGAAACATATAATGCAAGCCAAGCTGGATGCAATTGAGACCCAGGCCTATCAACTAGCTGGCCACAG
TTTTTCTTTCACCAGTTCAGATGACATCGCTGAGGTTTTATTTTTGGAATTGAAGTTGCCCCCAAATAGA
GAGATGAAAAACCAAGGCAGCAAGAAAACTCTGGGTTCTACCAGAAGAGGGATTGACAATGGACGCAAGC
TAAGGCTGGGAAGACAGTTCAGCACTAGTAAGGACGTTTTAAATAAATTAAAGGCATTACATCCTTTACC
AGGCTTGATATTAGAATGGAGAAGAATCACTAATGCTATTACCAAAGTGGTCTTTCCCCTTCAGCGGGAA
AAGTGTCTTAATCCTTTTCTTGGAATGGAAAGAATCTATCCTGTATCACAGTCGCACACTGCTACAGGAC
GAATAACCTTTACAGAACCAAATATTCAGAATGTGCCAAGAGATTTTGAAATCAAAATGCCAACACTAGT
AGGAGAAAGCCCACCTTCTCAAGCTGTAGGCAAAGGCCTACTTCCCATGGGCAGAGGAAAATATAAGAAG
GGTTTCAGCGTGAATCCTAGATGCCAGGCACAGATGGAGGAGAGAGCTGCAGACAGAGGAATGCCATTTT
CAATTAGCATGCGACATGCCTTTGTGCCTTTCCCAGGTGGTTCAATACTGGCTGCTGCCGCCTCTCAGCT
TGAACTGAGGATCTTGGCTCATTTATCCCATGATCGTCGTCTCATTCAAGTGTTAAACACTGGAGCTGAT
GTTTTCAGGAGCATTGCAGCAGAGTGGAAGATGATTGAGCCAGAGTCTGTTGGGGATGATCTGAGGCAGC
AGGCAAAACAGATTTGCTATGGGATCATTTATGGAATGGGAGCTAAATCTTTGGGAGAGCAGATGGGCAT
TAAAGAAAATGATGCTGCATGCTATATTGACTCCTTCAAATCCAGATACACAGGGATTAATCAATTCATG
ACAGAGACAGTGAAGAATTGTAAAAGAGACGGATTTGTTCAGACCATTTTGGGAAGGCGTAGATATTTGC
CAGGAATCAAAGACAACAACCCTTATCGTAAAGCTCACGCTGAGCGTCAAGCTATCAACACAATAGTCCA
AGGATCAGCAGCTGATATTGTCAAAATAGCCACAGTTAACATTCAGAAGCAATTAGAGACCTTCCACTCA
ACCTTCAAATCCCATGGTCATCGAGAGGGTATGCTCCAAAGTGACCGAACAGGATTGTCACGAAAGAGAA
AACTGCAAGGGATGTTCTGCCCAATCAGAGGAGGCTTCTTCATCCTTCAACTCCATGATGAACTCCTATA
TGAAGTGGCAGAAGAAGATGTTGTTCAGGTAGCTCAGATTGTCAAGAATGAAATGGAAAGTGCTGTAAAA
CTGTCTGTGAAATTGAAAGTGAAAGTGAAAATAGGCGCCAGCTGGGGAGAGCTAAAGGACTTTGATGTGG
CGGCCGCTGGAGGAGACTACAAGGACGACGATGACAAGTCGGCCGCTGGAGGATACCCCTACGACGTGCC
CGACTACGCCTAGGGCCGCGCCCCTCTCCCTCCCCCCCCCCTAACGTTACTGGCCGAAGCCGCTTGGAAT
AAGGCCGGTGTGCGTTTGTCTATATGTTATTTTCCACCATATTGCCGTCTTTTGGCAATGTGAGGGCCCG
GAAACCTGGCCCTGTCTTCTTGACGAGCATTCCTAGGGGTCTTTCCCCTCTCGCCAAAGGAATGCAAGGT
CTGTTGAATGTCGTGAAGGAAGCAGTTCCTCTGGAAGCTTCTTGAAGACAAACAACGTCTGTAGCGACCC
TTTGCAGGCAGCGGAACCCCCCACCTGGCGACAGGTGCCTCTGCGGCCAAAAGCCACGTGTATAAGATAC
ACCTGCAAAGGCGGCACAACCCCAGTGCCACGTTGTGAGTTGGATAGTTGTGGAAAGAGTCAAATGGCTC
TCCTCAAGCGTATTCAACAAGGGGCTGAAGGATGCCCAGAAGGTACCCCATTGTATGGGATCTGATCTGG
GGCCTCGGTGCACATGCTTTACATGTGTTTAGTCGAGGTTAAAAAAACGTCTAGGCCCCCCGAACCACGG
GGACGTGGTTTTCCTTTGAAAAACACGATAATACCTCCGGAATGACCGAGTACAAGCCCACGGTGCGCCT
CGCCACCCGCGACGACGTCCCCAGGGCCGTACGCACCCTCGCCGCCGCGTTCGCCGACTACCCCGCCACG
CGCCACACCGTCGATCCGGACCGCCACATCGAGCGGGTCACCGAGCTGCAAGAACTCTTCCTCACGCGCG
TCGGGCTCGACATCGGCAAGGTGTGGGTCGCGGACGACGGCGCCGCGGTGGCGGTCTGGACCACGCCGGA
GAGCGTCGAAGCGGGGGCGGTGTTCGCCGAGATCGGCCCGCGCATGGCCGAGTTGAGCGGTTCCCGGCTG
GCCGCGCAGCAACAGATGGAAGGCCTCCTGGCGCCGCACCGGCCCAAGGAGCCCGCGTGGTTCCTGGCCA
CCGTCGGCGTCTCGCCCGACCACCAGGGCAAGGGTCTGGGCAGCGCCGTCGTGCTCCCCGGAGTGGAGGC
GGCCGAGCGCGCCGGGGTGCCCGCCTTCCTGGAGACCTCCGCGCCCCGCAACCTCCCCTTCTACGAGCGG
CTCGGCTTCACCGTCACCGCCGACGTCGAGGTGCCCGAAGGACCGCGCACCTGGTGCATGACCCGCAAGC
CCGGTGCCTAGGTCGACAATCAACCTCTGGATTACAAAATTTGTGAAAGATTGACTGGTATTCTTAACTA
TGTTGCTCCTTTTACGCTATGTGGATACGCTGCTTTAATGCCTTTGTATCATGCTATTGCTTCCCGTATG
GCTTTCATTTTCTCCTCCTTGTATAAATCCTGGTTGCTGTCTCTTTATGAGGAGTTGTGGCCCGTTGTCA
GGCAACGTGGCGTGGTGTGCACTGTGTTTGCTGACGCAACCCCCACTGGTTGGGGCATTGCCACCACCTG
TCAGCTCCTTTCCGGGACTTTCGCTTTCCCCCTCCCTATTGCCACGGCGGAACTCATCGCCGCCTGCCTT
GCCCGCTGCTGGACAGGGGCTCGGCTGTTGGGCACTGACAATTCCGTGGTGTTGTCGGGGAAATCATCGT
CCTTTCCTTGGCTGCTCGCCTGTGTTGCCACCTGGATTCTGCGCGGGACGTCCTTCTGCTACGTCCCTTC
GGCCCTCAATCCAGCGGACCTTCCTTCCCGCGGCCTGCTGCCGGCTCTGCGGCCTCTTCCGCGTCTTCGC
CTTCGCCCTCAGACGAGTCGGATCTCCCTTTGGGCCGCCTCCCCGCCTGGTACCTTTAAGACCAATGACT
TACAAGGCAGCTGTAGATCTTAGCCACTTTTTAAAAGAAAAGGGGGGACTGGAAGGGCTAATTCACTCCC
AACGAAAATAAGATCTGCTTTTTGCTTGTACTGGGTCTCTCTGGTTAGACCAGATCTGAGCCTGGGAGCT
CTCTGGCTAACTAGGGAACCCACTGCTTAAGCCTCAATAAAGCTTGCCTTGAGTGCTTCAAGTAGTGTGT
GCCCGTCTGTTGTGTGACTCTGGTAACTAGAGATCCCTCAGACCCTTTTAGTCAGTGTGGAAAATCTCTA
GCAGTAGTAGTTCATGTCATCTTATTATTCAGTATTTATAACTTGCAAAGAAATGAATATCAGAGAGTGA
GAGGAACTTGTTTATTGCAGCTTATAATGGTTACAAATAAAGCAATAGCATCACAAATTTCACAAATAAA
GCATTTTTTTCACTGCATTCTAGTTGTGGTTTGTCCAAACTCATCAATGTATCTTATCATGTCTGGCTCT
AGCTATCCCGCCCCTAACTCCGCCCAGTTCCGCCCATTCTCCGCCCCATGGCTGACTAATTTTTTTTATT
TATGCAGAGGCCGAGGCCGCCTCGGCCTCTGAGCTATTCCAGAAGTAGTGAGGAGGCTTTTTTGGAGGCC
TAGACTTTTGCAGAGACGGCCCAAATTCGTAATCATGGTCATAGCTGTTTCCTGTGTGAAATTGTTATCC
GCTCACAATTCCACACAACATACGAGCCGGAAGCATAAAGTGTAAAGCCTGGGGTGCCTAATGAGTGAGC
TAACTCACATTAATTGCGTTGCGCTCACTGCCCGCTTTCCAGTCGGGAAACCTGTCGTGCCAGCTGCATT
AATGAATCGGCCAACGCGCGGGGAGAGGCGGTTTGCGTATTGGGCGCTCTTCCGCTTCCTCGCTCACTGA
CTCGCTGCGCTCGGTCGTTCGGCTGCGGCGAGCGGTATCAGCTCACTCAAAGGCGGTAATACGGTTATCC
ACAGAATCAGGGGATAACGCAGGAAAGAACATGTGAGCAAAAGGCCAGCAAAAGGCCAGGAACCGTAAAA
AGGCCGCGTTGCTGGCGTTTTTCCATAGGCTCCGCCCCCCTGACGAGCATCACAAAAATCGACGCTCAAG
TCAGAGGTGGCGAAACCCGACAGGACTATAAAGATACCAGGCGTTTCCCCCTGGAAGCTCCCTCGTGCGC
TCTCCTGTTCCGACCCTGCCGCTTACCGGATACCTGTCCGCCTTTCTCCCTTCGGGAAGCGTGGCGCTTT
CTCATAGCTCACGCTGTAGGTATCTCAGTTCGGTGTAGGTCGTTCGCTCCAAGCTGGGCTGTGTGCACGA
ACCCCCCGTTCAGCCCGACCGCTGCGCCTTATCCGGTAACTATCGTCTTGAGTCCAACCCGGTAAGACAC
GACTTATCGCCACTGGCAGCAGCCACTGGTAACAGGATTAGCAGAGCGAGGTATGTAGGCGGTGCTACAG
AGTTCTTGAAGTGGTGGCCTAACTACGGCTACACTAGAAGGACAGTATTTGGTATCTGCGCTCTGCTGAA
GCCAGTTACCTTCGGAAAAAGAGTTGGTAGCTCTTGATCCGGCAAACAAACCACCGCTGGTAGCGGTGGT
TTTTTTGTTTGCAAGCAGCAGATTACGCGCAGAAAAAAAGGATCTCAAGAAGATCCTTTGATCTTTTCTA
CGGGGTCTGACGCTCAGTGGAACGAAAACTCACGTTAAGGGATTTTGGTCATGAGATTATCAAAAAGGAT
CTTCACCTAGATCCTTTTAAATTAAAAATGAAGTTTTAAATCAATCTAAAGTATATATGAGTAAACTTGG
TCTGACAGTTACCAATGCTTAATCAGTGAGGCACCTATCTCAGCGATCTGTCTATTTCGTTCATCCATAG
TTGCCTGACTCCCCGTCGTGTAGATAACTACGATACGGGAGGGCTTACCATCTGGCCCCAGTGCTGCAAT
GATACCGCGAGACCCACGCTCACCGGCTCCAGATTTATCAGCAATAAACCAGCCAGCCGGAAGGGCCGAG
CGCAGAAGTGGTCCTGCAACTTTATCCGCCTCCATCCAGTCTATTAATTGTTGCCGGGAAGCTAGAGTAA
GTAGTTCGCCAGTTAATAGTTTGCGCAACGTTGTTGCCATTGCTACAGGCATCGTGGTGTCACGCTCGTC
GTTTGGTATGGCTTCATTCAGCTCCGGTTCCCAACGATCAAGGCGAGTTACATGATCCCCCATGTTGTGC
AAAAAAGCGGTTAGCTCCTTCGGTCCTCCGATCGTTGTCAGAAGTAAGTTGGCCGCAGTGTTATCACTCA
TGGTTATGGCAGCACTGCATAATTCTCTTACTGTCATGCCATCCGTAAGATGCTTTTCTGTGACTGGTGA
GTACTCAACCAAGTCATTCTGAGAATAGTGTATGCGGCGACCGAGTTGCTCTTGCCCGGCGTCAATACGG
GATAATACCGCGCCACATAGCAGAACTTTAAAAGTGCTCATCATTGGAAAACGTTCTTCGGGGCGAAAAC
TCTCAAGGATCTTACCGCTGTTGAGATCCAGTTCGATGTAACCCACTCGTGCACCCAACTGATCTTCAGC
ATCTTTTACTTTCACCAGCGTTTCTGGGTGAGCAAAAACAGGAAGGCAAAATGCCGCAAAAAAGGGAATA
AGGGCGACACGGAAATGTTGAATACTCATACTCTTCCTTTTTCAATATTATTGAAGCATTTATCAGGGTT
ATTGTCTCATGAGCGGATACATATTTGAATGTATTTAGAAAAATAAACAAATAGGGGTTCCGCGCACATT
TCCCCGAAAAGTGCCACCTGACGTCTAAGAAACCATTATTATCATGACATTAACCTATAAAAATAGGCGT
ATCACGAGGCCCTTTCGTCTCGCGCGTTTCGGTGATGACGGTGAAAACCTCTGACACATGCAGCTCCCGG
AGACGGTCACAGCTTGTCTGTAAGCGGATGCCGGGAGCAGACAAGCCCGTCAGGGCGCGTCAGCGGGTGT
TGGCGGGTGTCGGGGCTGGCTTAACTATGCGGCATCAGAGCAGATTGTACTGAGAGTGCACCATATGCGG
TGTGAAATACCGCACAGATGCGTAAGGAGAAAATACCGCATCAGGCGCCATTCGCCATTCAGGCTGCGCA
ACTGTTGGGAAGGGCGATCGGTGCGGGCCTCTTCGCTATTACGCCAGCTGGCGAAAGGGGGATGTGCTGC
AAGGCGATTAAGTTGGGTAACGCCAGGGTTTTCCCAGTCACGACGTTGTAAAACGACGGCCAGTGCCAAG
CTG
Features (pLannotate 1.2.2; 28 found; start..end, strand, type, name):
      6..227     +  promoter       RSV promoter: Rous sarcoma virus enhancer/promoter
    234..414     +  LTR            5' LTR (truncated): truncated 5' long terminal repeat (LTR) from HIV-1
    458..583     +  misc_feature   HIV-1 Ψ: packaging signal of human immunodeficiency virus type 1
    567..905     +  CDS            HIV-1 gag (fragment): gag protein from human immunodeficiency virus 1; gag
   1025..1361    +  ncRNA          RRE: Accession: RF00036 - HIV Rev response element
   1686..1786    +  CDS            Rev (fragment): human immunodeficiency virus 1 (HIV-1) Rev protein; rev; enhances nuclear export of unspliced and incompletely spliced viral mRNAs
   1805..1921    +  misc_feature   cPPT/CTS: central polypurine tract and central termination sequence of HIV-1
   1964..2175    +  promoter       EF-1α core promoter: core promoter for human elongation factor EF-1α
   2188..2456    +  LTR            5' LTR (truncated): truncated 5' long terminal repeat (LTR) from human T-cell leukemia virus (HTLV) type 1
   2520..10289   +  CDS            POLQ: DPOLQ_HUMAN - Also known as POLH From Homo sapiens (Human).
  10308..10328   +  CDS            FLAG (fragment): FLAG® epitope tag, followed by an enterokinase cleavage site
  10381..10953   +  misc_feature   IRES: internal ribosome entry site (IRES) of the encephalomyocarditis virus (EMCV)
  10962..11559   +  CDS            PuroR (fragment): puromycin N-acetyltransferase; pac from Streptomyces; confers resistance to puromycin
  11568..12156   +  misc_feature   WPRE: woodchuck hepatitis virus posttranscriptional regulatory element
  12151..12258   +  CDS            nef (fragment): NEF_SIVS4 - Experimental evidence at protein level: Swiss-Prot protein existence level 1. Interferes with TCR signaling from the cell membrane. Interacts with CD247/TCRZ (TCR zeta chain) and exert potent down- regulation of cell surface TCR/CD3 complexes. From Simian immunodeficiency virus (isolate F236/smH4) (SIV-sm) (Simian immunodeficiency virus sooty mangabey monkey).
  12283..12463   +  LTR            5' LTR (truncated): truncated 5' long terminal repeat (LTR) from HIV-1
  12535..12656   +  polyA_signal   SV40 poly(A) signal: SV40 polyadenylation signal
  12675..12810   +  rep_origin     SV40 ori: SV40 origin of replication
  12870..12892   -  protein_bind   lac operator (fragment): The lac repressor binds to the lac operator to inhibit transcription in E. coli. This inhibition can be relieved by adding lactose or isopropyl-β-D-thiogalactopyranoside (IPTG). lac repressor encoded by lacI
  12896..12926   -  promoter       lac promoter: promoter for the E. coli lac operon
  12941..12962   -  protein_bind   CAP binding site: CAP binding activates transcription in the presence of cAMP. E. coli catabolite activator protein
  12975..13067   -  CDS            lacI (fragment): lac repressor; lacI; The lac repressor binds to the lac operator to inhibit transcription in E. coli. This inhibition can be relieved by adding lactose or isopropyl-β-D-thiogalactopyranoside (IPTG).
  13250..13838   -  rep_origin     ori: high-copy-number ColE1/pMB1/pBR322/pUC origin of replication
  14009..14869   -  CDS            AmpR: β-lactamase; bla; confers resistance to ampicillin, carbenicillin, and related antibiotics
  14870..14974   -  promoter       AmpR promoter: bla
  15069..15104   +  CDS            rop (fragment): Rop protein, which maintains plasmids at low copy number; rop
  15206..15305   +  misc_feature   bom (fragment): basis of mobility region from pBR322
  15311..15465   -  CDS            lacZα (fragment): LacZα fragment of β-galactosidase; lacZ fragment
