[The description below was written by a language model from this plasmid's Addgene catalogue record and pLannotate feature annotations shown in this document.]
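Description:
pCDH-EF1-FHC-POLQ-DM is a lentiviral mammalian expression plasmid built on the pCDH-EF1-FHC backbone and carrying full-length human POLQ (DNA polymerase theta) as a double mutant. The recorded substitutions are K121M, in the helicase-like domain, and D2330A/Y2331A, in the polymerase domain. The depositor notes that repository quality-control sequencing did not confirm these mutations. The plasmid is propagated in E. coli through a high-copy ColE1/pUC-type origin with ampicillin resistance. The catalogue lists a total size of 15,236 bp, whereas the annotated depositor sequence is 15,473 nt.

The transfer cassette follows a third-generation layout. An RSV promoter drives a truncated HIV-1 5' LTR, followed by the Ψ packaging signal with a gag fragment, the RRE and the cPPT/CTS. A truncated HIV-1 LTR lies at the 3' end, with an SV40 poly(A) signal and SV40 origin downstream. Inside the cassette, an EF-1α core promoter joined to an HTLV-1 LTR segment transcribes the roughly 7.8 kb POLQ open reading frame, which was cloned between BamHI and NotI. The backbone supplies C-terminal FLAG and HA tags, although the automated annotation detected only a FLAG fragment. An EMCV IRES follows and allows puromycin N-acetyltransferase to be translated from the same transcript, so puromycin selection of transduced cells is linked to POLQ expression. A WPRE enhances transcript expression.

The construct is intended for stable lentiviral expression of epitope-tagged POLQ mutated in both domains. The associated work concerns how POLQ suppresses chromosomal instability.
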