Addgene plasmid #64880: pCDH-EF1-FHC-POLQ-DM
Purpose: lentiviral expression of human POLQ double mutant (in POL and HDL domains)
Depositing lab: Richard Wood. Depositing organization: University of Texas MD Anderson Cancer Center. Publication: Mechanism of suppression of chromosomal instability by DNA polymerase POLQ. Yousefzadeh MJ, Wyatt DW, Takata K, Mu Y, Hensley SC, Tomida J, Bylund GO, Doublie S, Johansson E, Ramsden DA, McBride KM, Wood RD. PLoS Genet. 2014 Oct 2;10(10):e1004654. doi: 10.1371/journal.pgen.1004654. eCollection 2014 Oct. PGENETICS-D-14-01461 PubMed 25275444.
Backbone
  Vector backbone: pCDH-EF1-FHC
  Backbone manufacturer: Wood Lab, Addgene plasmid 64874
  Total vector size (bp): 15236
  Vector type: Mammalian Expression, Lentiviral
  Selectable markers: Puromycin
Growth in bacteria
  Bacterial resistance: Ampicillin, 100 μg/mL
  Growth temperature: 30°C
  Growth strain: DH5alpha
  Copy number: Unknown
Gene/Insert
  Gene/Insert name: POLQ
  Species: H. sapiens (human)
  Mutation: K121M and D2330A,Y2331A
  Entrez Gene: POLQ (a.k.a. PRO0327)
  Promoter: EF1alpha
  Tag / fusion protein: FLAG (C terminal on backbone); HA (C terminal on backbone)
  Cloning method: Restriction Enzyme; 5′ cloning site BamHI (not destroyed); 3′ cloning site NotI (not destroyed)
  Sequencing primers: 5′ EF1a-F_alt (gccgtgaacgttctttttc); 3′ IRES-R (CCTCACATTGCCAAAAGACG)
Terms and licenses: Academic/Nonprofit Terms; Industry Terms: Not Available to Industry
Depositor comments: Addgene's quality control sequencing did not confirm mutations in this plasmid.
How to cite: pCDH-EF1-FHC-POLQ-DM was a gift from Richard Wood (Addgene plasmid # 64880 ; http://n2t.net/addgene:64880 ; RRID:Addgene_64880)
