>Addgene plasmid #64880 | pCDH-EF1-FHC-POLQ-DM | addgene partial sequence | sequence record 142686 | EF1a-R 5'-CACGGCGACTACTGCACTTA-3'
TACACGACATCACTTTCCCAGTTTACCCCGCGCCACCTTCTCTAGGCACCCGTTCAATTGCCGACCCCTC
CCCCCAACTTCTCGGGGACTGTGGGCGATGTGCGCTCTGCCCACTGACGGGCACCGGAGCGATCGCAGAT
CCACTAGTATCGATAAAATTTTGAATTTTGTAATTTGTTTTTGTAATTCTTTAGTTTGTATGTCTGTTGC
TATTATGTCTACTATTCTTTCCCCTGCACTGTACCCCCCAATCCCCCCTTTTCTTTTAAAAGTTAACCGA
TACCGTCGAGATCCGTTCACTAATCGAATGGATCTGTCTCTGTCTCTCTCTCCACCTTCTTCTTCTATTC
CTTCGGGCCTGTCGGGTCCCCTCGGGGTTGGGAGGTGGGTCTGAAACGATAATGGTGAATATCCCTGCCT
AACTCTATTCACTATAGAAAGTACAGCAAAAACTATTCTTAAACCTACCAAGCCTCCTACTATCATTATG
AATAATTTTATATACCACAGCCAATTTGTTATGTTAAACCAATTCCACAAACTTGCCCATTTATCTAATT
CCAATAATTCTTGTTCATTCTTTTCTTGCTGGTTTTGCGATTCTTCAATTAAGGAGTGTATTAAGCTTGT
GTAATTGTTAATTTCTCTGTCCCACTCCATCCAGGTCGTGTGATTCCAAATCTGTTCCAGAGATTTATTA
CTCCAACTAGCATTCCAAGGCACAGCAGTGGTGCAAATGAGTT
