>Addgene plasmid #64880 | pCDH-EF1-FHC-POLQ-DM | addgene partial sequence | sequence record 142934 | hPOLQ-F1 5'-GCCAGTTTGGTTCCACCTT-3'
ATCTTGCTTGCGAAAGGAATCTGATAAAGAATGTTCTGTTGTCATCTATGACTTCATCCAGAGCTATAAA
ATTCTTCTTCTTTCTTGTGGCATCTCCTTGGAGCAAAGTTATGAAGATCCTAAGGTGGCATGCTGGTTAC
TAGATCCAGATTCTCAGGAGCCGACTCTTCATAGCATAGTTACCAGTTTTCTTCCTCATGAGCTTCCACT
CCTAGAAGGGATGGAGACCAGCCAAGGGATTCAAAGCCTGGGGCTAAATGCTGGCAGTGAGCATTCTGGG
CGATACAGAGCATCTGTGGAGTCCATTCTCATCTTCAACTCTATGAATCAGCTCAACTCTTTGTTGCAGA
AGGAAAACCTTCAAGATGTTTTCCGTAAGGTGGAAATGCCCTCTCAGTACTGCTTGGCCTTGCTAGAACT
AAATGGAATTGGCTTTAGTACTGCAGAATGTGAAAGTCAGAAACATATAATGCAAGCCAAGCTGGATGCA
ATTGAGACCCAGGCCTATCAACTAGCTGGCCACAGTTTTTCTTTCACCAGTTCAGATGACATCGCTGAGG
TTTTATTTTTGGAATTGAAGTTGCCCCCAAATAGAGAGATGAAAAACCAAGGCAGCAAGAAAACTCTGGG
TTCTACCAGAAGAGGGATTGACAATGGACGCAAGCTAAGGCTGGGAAGACAGTTCAGCACTAGTAAGGAC
GTTTTAAATAAATTAAAGGCATTACATCCTTTACCAGGCTTGATATTAGAATGGAGAAGAATCACTAATG
CTATTACCAA
